Addgene plasmid #103685: LSB-hsa-miR-627-5p
Purpose: Used to sense miRNA activity using fluorescence based tools. hsa-miR-627-5p target in 3' UTR of of mKate. miRNA activity can be measured by the repression of mKate2 relative to EBFP2 fluorescent proteins . Plasmid is inherently unstable; please see Depositor Comments
Depositing lab: Ron Weiss. Depositing organization: Massachusetts Institute of Technology. Publication: A mixed antagonistic/synergistic miRNA repression model enables accurate predictions of multi-input miRNA sensor activity. Gam JJ, Babb J, Weiss R. Nat Commun. 2018 Jun 22;9(1):2430. doi: 10.1038/s41467-018-04575-0. PubMed 29934631.
Backbone
  Vector backbone: Low Sensor Backbone (LSB)
  Vector type: Mammalian Expression, Synthetic Biology
Growth in bacteria
  Bacterial resistance: Ampicillin and Kanamycin, 100 & 50 μg/mL
  Growth temperature: 30°C
  Growth strain: NEB Stable
  Copy number: High Copy
Gene/Insert
  Gene/Insert name: hsa-miR-627-5p target
  Species: H. sapiens (human)
  Entrez Gene: MIR627 (a.k.a. MIRN627, hsa-mir-627, mir-627)
  Promoter: EF-1a
  Cloning method: Gibson Cloning
Terms and licenses: Academic/Nonprofit Terms; Industry Terms: Not Available to Industry
Depositor comments: Please note that this plasmid is inherently unstable due to a repeating poly A element. We recommend performing a diagnostic digest on multiple colonies upon receipt. The depositors would like to note the presence of several discrepancies between the depositor sequence and physical plasmid sequence. In particular, the sequences upstream and downstream of the puromycin coding region have 10 bp insertions which do not affect the ability to perform puromycin selection. The sequences for those regions within the physical plasmids are as follows: Upstream of Puro: GAATTCGACCGCCTGTCTCAAGGTGCCACC; Downstream of Puro: GCTTTGAGACTACGCGTGAATTCACTCCTC. Please contact if you are interested in this plasmid prior to placing an order.
How to cite: LSB-hsa-miR-627-5p was a gift from Ron Weiss (Addgene plasmid # 103685 ; http://n2t.net/addgene:103685 ; RRID:Addgene_103685)
