[The description below was written by a language model from this plasmid's Addgene catalogue record and pLannotate feature annotations shown in this document.]
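Description:
LSB-hsa-miR-627-5p is an 11 kb mammalian expression plasmid built on the Low Sensor Backbone (LSB), designed as a two-colour fluorescent sensor of microRNA activity for synthetic biology work. It is propagated in E. coli from a high-copy ColE1/pUC-type origin and carries both β-lactamase (ampicillin) and aph(3')-Ia (kanamycin) markers, matching the dual selection listed in the record. A puromycin N-acetyltransferase coding sequence followed by a rabbit β-globin poly(A) signal is also present for selection in mammalian cells. No dedicated mammalian promoter for it is annotated in the feature table.

The payload consists of two parallel transcription units, each driven by the human EF-1α core promoter with its intron A and terminated by a β-globin 3' region and poly(A) signal. Gateway attB4, attB1 and attB2 scars flank the promoters and reading frames, reflecting modular assembly of the units. One unit expresses the red fluorescent protein mKate2 and, according to the catalogue entry, carries a target site for human miR-627-5p in its 3' UTR. This site is not separately annotated but would fall in the gap between the mKate2 cassette and its polyadenylation region. The second unit expresses EBFP2 without the target and serves as an internal reference for transfection and expression level. When miR-627-5p is active in the transfected cell, mKate2 output is repressed relative to EBFP2, so the red-to-blue ratio reports miRNA activity.

The depositor notes that the repeated poly(A) elements make the plasmid inherently unstable. They also note that the physical plasmid differs slightly from the deposited sequence, including short insertions flanking the puromycin coding region that do not impair selection.
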