Features (pLannotate 1.2.2; 28 found; start..end, strand, type, name):
     87..675     -  rep_origin     ori: high-copy-number ColE1/pMB1/pBR322/pUC origin of replication
    846..1706    -  CDS            AmpR: β-lactamase; bla; confers resistance to ampicillin, carbenicillin, and related antibiotics
   1707..1778    -  promoter       AmpR promoter: bla
   1857..2456    +  CDS            PuroR: puromycin N-acetyltransferase; pac from Streptomyces alboniger; confers resistance to puromycin
   2461..2541    +  CDS            HBB (fragment): HBB_PONPY - Experimental evidence at transcript level: Swiss-Prot protein existence level 2. Involved in oxygen transport from the lung to the various peripheral tissues. From Pongo pygmaeus (Bornean orangutan).
   2612..2667    +  polyA_signal   β-globin poly(A) signal: rabbit β-globin polyadenylation signal (Gil and Proudfoot, 1987)
   3646..3666    +  protein_bind   attB4: mutant version of attB; core recombination site for the Gateway® BP reaction BP Clonase™
   3734..3945    +  promoter       EF-1α core promoter: core promoter for human elongation factor EF-1α
   3946..4884    +  intron         EF-1α intron A: intron upstream of the start codon of human EF-1α
   4911..4931    +  protein_bind   attB1: mutant version of attB; core recombination site for the Gateway® BP reaction BP Clonase™
   4951..5646    +  CDS            mKate2: mKate2 is a basic (constitutively fluorescent) red fluorescent protein published in 2009, derived from Entacmaea quadricolor. It is reported to be a rapidly-maturing monomer with moderate acid sensitivity.
   5666..5690    -  protein_bind   attB2: mutant version of attB; recombination site for the Gateway® BP reaction BP Clonase™
   5834..5908    +  CDS            HBB (fragment): HBB_PONPY - Experimental evidence at transcript level: Swiss-Prot protein existence level 2. Involved in oxygen transport from the lung to the various peripheral tissues. From Pongo pygmaeus (Bornean orangutan).
   5979..6034    +  polyA_signal   β-globin poly(A) signal: rabbit β-globin polyadenylation signal (Gil and Proudfoot, 1987)
   6418..6443    +  misc_feature   SA: splice acceptor site
   7115..7135    +  protein_bind   attB4: mutant version of attB; core recombination site for the Gateway® BP reaction BP Clonase™
   7203..7414    +  promoter       EF-1α core promoter: core promoter for human elongation factor EF-1α
   7415..8353    +  intron         EF-1α intron A: intron upstream of the start codon of human EF-1α
   8380..8400    +  protein_bind   attB1: mutant version of attB; core recombination site for the Gateway® BP reaction BP Clonase™
   8411..9127    +  CDS            EBFP2: EBFP2 is a basic (constitutively fluorescent) blue fluorescent protein published in 2007, derived from Aequorea victoria. It is reported to be a rapidly-maturing monomer with moderate acid sensitivity.
   9135..9159    -  protein_bind   attB2: mutant version of attB; recombination site for the Gateway® BP reaction BP Clonase™
   9163..9243    +  CDS            HBB (fragment): HBB_PONPY - Experimental evidence at transcript level: Swiss-Prot protein existence level 2. Involved in oxygen transport from the lung to the various peripheral tissues. From Pongo pygmaeus (Bornean orangutan).
   9314..9369    +  polyA_signal   β-globin poly(A) signal: rabbit β-globin polyadenylation signal (Gil and Proudfoot, 1987)
   9752..9774    -  protein_bind   lac operator (fragment): The lac repressor binds to the lac operator to inhibit transcription in E. coli. This inhibition can be relieved by adding lactose or isopropyl-β-D-thiogalactopyranoside (IPTG). lac repressor encoded by lacI
   9778..9808    -  promoter       lac promoter: promoter for the E. coli lac operon
   9823..9844    -  protein_bind   CAP binding site: CAP binding activates transcription in the presence of cAMP. E. coli catabolite activator protein
   9857..9896    -  CDS            lacI (fragment): lac repressor; lacI; The lac repressor binds to the lac operator to inhibit transcription in E. coli. This inhibition can be relieved by adding lactose or isopropyl-β-D-thiogalactopyranoside (IPTG).
  10069..10878   +  CDS            KanR: aminoglycoside phosphotransferase; aph(3')-Ia; confers resistance to kanamycin in bacteria or G418 (Geneticin®) in eukaryotes
>Addgene plasmid #103685 | LSB-hsa-miR-627-5p | depositor full sequence | sequence record 196418 | Full Sequence
AATTGAGGGGATAACGCAGGAAAGAACATGTGAGCAAAAGGCCAGCAAAAGGCCAGGAACCGTAAAAAGG
CCGCGTTGCTGGCGTTTTTCCATAGGCTCCGCCCCCCTGACGAGCATCACAAAAATCGACGCTCAAGTCA
GAGGTGGCGAAACCCGACAGGACTATAAAGATACCAGGCGTTTCCCCCTGGAAGCTCCCTCGTGCGCTCT
CCTGTTCCGACCCTGCCGCTTACCGGATACCTGTCCGCCTTTCTCCCTTCGGGAAGCGTGGCGCTTTCTC
ATAGCTCACGCTGTAGGTATCTCAGTTCGGTGTAGGTCGTTCGCTCCAAGCTGGGCTGTGTGCACGAACC
CCCCGTTCAGCCCGACCGCTGCGCCTTATCCGGTAACTATCGTCTTGAGTCCAACCCGGTAAGACACGAC
TTATCGCCACTGGCAGCAGCCACTGGTAACAGGATTAGCAGAGCGAGGTATGTAGGCGGTGCTACAGAGT
TCTTGAAGTGGTGGCCTAACTACGGCTACACTAGAAGAACAGTATTTGGTATCTGCGCTCTGCTGAAGCC
AGTTACCTTCGGAAAAAGAGTTGGTAGCTCTTGATCCGGCAAACAAACCACCGCTGGTAGCGGTGGTTTT
TTTGTTTGCAAGCAGCAGATTACGCGCAGAAAAAAAGGATCTCAAGAAGATCCTTTGATCTTTTCTACGG
GGTCTGACGCTCAGTGGAACGAAAACTCACGTTAAGGGATTTTGGTCATGAGATTATCAAAAAGGATCTT
CACCTAGATCCTTTTAAATTAAAAATGAAGTTTTAAATCAATCTAAAGTATATATGAGTAAACTTGGTCT
GACAGTTACCAATGCTTAATCAGTGAGGCACCTATCTCAGCGATCTGTCTATTTCGTTCATCCATAGTTG
CCTGACTCCCCGTCGTGTAGATAACTACGATACGGGAGGGCTTACCATCTGGCCCCAGTGCTGCAATGAT
ACCGCGAGAACCACGCTCACCGGCTCCAGATTTATCAGCAATAAACCAGCCAGCCGGAAGGGCCGAGCGC
AGAAGTGGTCCTGCAACTTTATCCGCCTCCATCCAGTCTATTAATTGTTGCCGGGAAGCTAGAGTAAGTA
GTTCGCCAGTTAATAGTTTGCGCAACGTTGTTGCCATTGCTACAGGCATCGTGGTGTCACGCTCGTCGTT
TGGTATGGCTTCATTCAGCTCCGGTTCCCAACGATCAAGGCGAGTTACATGATCCCCCATGTTGTGCAAA
AAAGCGGTTAGCTCCTTCGGTCCTCCGATCGTTGTCAGAAGTAAGTTGGCCGCAGTGTTATCACTCATGG
TTATGGCAGCACTGCATAATTCTCTTACTGTCATGCCATCCGTAAGATGCTTTTCTGTGACTGGTGAGTA
CTCAACCAAGTCATTCTGAGAATAGTGTATGCGGCGACCGAGTTGCTCTTGCCCGGCGTCAATACGGGAT
AATACCGCGCCACATAGCAGAACTTTAAAAGTGCTCATCATTGGAAAACGTTCTTCGGGGCGAAAACTCT
CAAGGATCTTACCGCTGTTGAGATCCAGTTCGATGTAACCCACTCGTGCACCCAACTGATCTTCAGCATC
TTTTACTTTCACCAGCGTTTCTGGGTGAGCAAAAACAGGAAGGCAAAATGCCGCAAAAAAGGGAATAAGG
GCGACACGGAAATGTTGAATACTCATACTCTTCCTTTTTCAATATTATTGAAGCATTTATCAGGGTTATT
GTCTCATGAGCGGATACATATTTGAATGTAGCTCCGAATTTCTCGAGGGCTTGTCGACGACGGCGGTCTC
CGTCGTCAGGATCATGAATTCGACCCGCCTGCCACCATGACCGAGTACAAGCCCACGGTGCGCCTCGCCA
CCCGCGACGACGTCCCCCGGGCCGTACGCACCCTCGCCGCCGCGTTCGCCGACTACCCCGCCACGCGCCA
CACCGTCGACCCGGACCGCCACATCGAGCGGGTCACCGAGCTGCAAGAACTCTTCCTCACGCGCGTCGGG
CTCGACATCGGCAAGGTGTGGGTCGCGGACGACGGCGCCGCGGTGGCGGTCTGGACCACGCCGGAGAGCG
TCGAAGCGGGGGCGGTGTTCGCCGAGATCGGCCCGCGCATGGCCGAGTTGAGCGGTTCCCGGCTGGCCGC
GCAGCAACAGATGGAAGGCCTCCTGGCGCCGCACCGGCCCAAGGAGCCCGCGTGGTTCCTGGCCACCGTC
GGCGTCTCGCCCGACCACCAGGGCAAGGGTCTGGGCAGCGCCGTCGTGCTCCCCGGAGTGGAGGCGGCCG
AGCGCGCCGGGGTGCCCGCCTTCCTGGAGACATCCGCGCCCCGCAACCTCCCCTTCTACGAGCGGCTCGG
CTTCACCGTCACCGCCGACGTCGAGGTGCCCGAAGGACCGCGCACCTGGTGCATGACCCGCAAGCCCGGT
GCCTGATACGCGTGAATTCACTCCTCAGGTGCAGGCTGCCTATCAGAAGGTGGTGGCTGGTGTGGCCAAT
GCCCTGGCTCACAAATACCACTGAGATCTTTTTCCCTCTGCCAAAAATTATGGGGACATCATGAAGCCCC
TTGAGCATCTGACTTCTGGCTAATAAAGGAAATTTATTTTCATTGCAATAGTGTGTTGGAATTTTTTGTG
TCTCTCACTCGGAAGGACATATGGGAGGGCAAATCATTTAAAACATCAGAATGAGTATTTGGTTTAGAGT
TTGGCAACATATGCCCATATGCTGGCTGCCATGAACAAAGGTTGGCTATAAAGAGGTCATCAGTATATGA
AACAGCCCCCTGCTGTCCATTCCTTATTCCATAGAAAAGCCTTGACTTGAGGTTAGATTTTTTTTATATT
TTGTTTTGTGTTATTTTTTTCTTTAACATCCCTAAAATTTTCCTTACATGTTTTACTAGCCAGATTTTTC
CTCCTCTCCTGACTACTCCCAGTCATAGCTGTCCCTCTTCTCTTATGGAGATCCCTCGACCTGCAGCCCA
AGCTTGAATTCTCTAGAATTACCCTGTTATCCCTATGCTTGGTTTACCGAGCTCTTATTGGTTTTCAAAC
TTCATTGACTGTGCCCAACGCGCCTGGGAGCTCACGGGGACAGCCCCCCCCCAAAGCCCCCAGGGATGTA
ATTACGTCCCTCCCCCGCTAGGGGGCAGCAGCGAGCCGCCCGGGGCTCCGCTCCGGTCCGGCGCTCCCCC
CGCATCCCCGAGCCGGCAGCGTGCGGGGACAGCCCGGGCACGGGGAAGGTGGCACGGGATCGCTTTCCTC
TGAACGCTTCTCGCTGCTCTTTGAGCCTGCAGACACCTGGGGGGATACGGGGAAAAAGCTAGGCTGAAAG
ACCGGTTCTTAGAATGACACGCGCCTGGGAGCTCACGGGGACAGCCCCCCCCCAAAGCCCCCAGGGATGT
AATTACGTCCCTCCCCCGCTAGGGGGCAGCAGCGAGCCGCCCGGGGCTCCGCTCCGGTCCGGCGCTCCCC
CCGCATCCCCGAGCCGGCAGCGTGCGGGGACAGCCCGGGCACGGGGAAGGTGGCACGGGATCGCTTTCCT
CTGAACGCTTCTCGCTGCTCTTTGAGCCTGCAGACACCTGGGGGGATACGGGGAAAAAGCTAACTTCTGA
GACGACAACTTTGTATAGAAAAGTTGGCTCCGAATTCGCCCTTGACAGCAGAGATCCAGTTTGGTTAATT
AATTGGCTCCGGTGCCCGTCAGTGGGCAGAGCGCACATCGCCCACAGTCCCCGAGAAGTTGTGGGGAGGG
GTCGGCAATTGAACCGGTGCCTAGAGAAGGTGGCGCGGGGTAAACTGGGAAAGTGATGTCGTGTACTGGC
TCCGCCTTTTTCCCGAGGGTGGGGGAGAACCGTATATAAGTGCAGTAGTCGCCGTGAACGTTCTTTTTCG
CAACGGGTTTGCCGCCAGAACACAGGTAAGTGCCGTGTGTGGTTCCCGCGGGCCTGGCCTCTTTACGGGT
TATGGCCCTTGCGTGCCTTGAATTACTTCCACCTGGCTGCAGTACGTGATTCTTGATCCCGAGCTTCGGG
TTGGAAGTGGGTGGGAGAGTTCGAGGCCTTGCGCTTAAGGAGCCCCTTCGCCTCGTGCTTGAGTTGAGGC
CTGGCCTGGGCGCTGGGGCCGCCGCGTGCGAATCTGGTGGCACCTTCGCGCCTGTCTCGCTGCTTTCGAT
AAGTCTCTAGCCATTTAAAATTTTTGATGACCTGCTGCGACGCTTTTTTTCTGGCAAGATAGTCTTGTAA
ATGCGGGCCAAGATCTGCACACTGGTATTTCGGTTTTTGGGGCCGCGGGCGGCGACGGGGCCCGTGCGTC
CCAGCGCACATGTTCGGCGAGGCGGGGCCTGCGAGCGCGGCCACCGAGAATCGGACGGGGGTAGTCTCAA
GCTGGCCGGCCTGCTCTGGTGCCTGGCCTCGCGCCGCCGTGTATCGCCCCGCCCTGGGCGGCAAGGCTGG
CCCGGTCGGCACCAGTTGCGTGAGCGGAAAGATGGCCGCTTCCCGGCCCTGCTGCAGGGAGCTCAAAATG
GAGGACGCGGCGCTCGGGAGAGCGGGCGGGTGAGTCACCCACACAAAGGAAAAGGGCCTTTCCGTCCTCA
GCCGTCGCTTCATGTGACTCCACGGAGTACCGGGCGCCGTCCAGGCACCTCGATTAGTTCTCGAGCTTTT
GGAGTACGTCGTCTTTAGGTTGGGGGGAGGGGTTTTATGCGATGGAGTTTCCCCACACTGAGTGGGTGGA
GACTGAAGTTAGGCCAGCTTGGCACTTGATGTAATTCTCCTTGGAATTTGCCCTTTTTGAGTTTGGATCT
TGGTTCATTCTCAAGCCTCAGACAGTGGTTCAAAGTTTTTTTCTTCCATTTCAGGTGTCGTGAGAAGGGC
GAATTCGACCCAAGTTTGTACAAAAAAGCAGGCTGGATCCAGGTGCCACCATGGTGAGCGAGCTGATTAA
GGAGAACATGCACATGAAGCTGTACATGGAGGGCACCGTGAACAACCACCACTTCAAGTGCACATCCGAG
GGCGAAGGCAAGCCCTACGAGGGCACCCAGACCATGAGAATCAAGGCGGTCGAGGGCGGCCCTCTCCCCT
TCGCCTTCGACATCCTGGCTACCAGCTTCATGTACGGCAGCAAAACCTTCATCAACCACACCCAGGGCAT
CCCCGACTTCTTTAAGCAGTCCTTCCCCGAGGGCTTCACATGGGAGAGAGTCACCACATACGAAGATGGG
GGCGTGCTGACCGCTACCCAGGACACCAGCCTCCAGGACGGCTGCCTCATCTACAACGTCAAGATCAGAG
GGGTGAACTTCCCATCCAACGGCCCTGTGATGCAGAAGAAAACACTCGGCTGGGAGGCCTCCACCGAGAC
ACTGTACCCCGCTGACGGCGGCCTGGAAGGCAGAGCCGACATGGCCCTGAAGCTCGTGGGCGGGGGCCAC
CTGATCTGCAACCTTAAGACCACATACAGATCCAAGAAACCCGCTAAGAACCTCAAGATGCCCGGCGTCT
ACTATGTGGACAGGAGACTGGAAAGAATCAAGGAGGCCGACAAAGAGACATACGTCGAGCAGCACGAGGT
GGCTGTGGCCAGATACTGCGACCTCCCTAGCAAACTGGGGCACAAACTTAATTGAGAATTCTACCACCCA
GCTTTCTTGTACAAAGTGGTACGTCTCAAGACCAGAGGTCTCTGCTTCGTGCAGCTCCTCTTTTCTTAGA
GACTCACTCCTCTTTTCTTAGAGACTCACTCCTCTTTTCTTAGAGACTCACTCCTCTTTTCTTAGAGACT
CACCAACCAGAAGAGACCTGTGCTTCACTCCTCAGGTGCAGGCTGCCTATCAGAAGGTGGTGGCTGGTGT
GGCCAATGCCCTGGCTCACAAATACCACTGAGATCTTTTTCCCTCTGCCAAAAATTATGGGGACATCATG
AAGCCCCTTGAGCATCTGACTTCTGGCTAATAAAGGAAATTTATTTTCATTGCAATAGTGTGTTGGAATT
TTTTGTGTCTCTCACTCGGAAGGACATATGGGAGGGCAAATCATTTAAAACATCAGAATGAGTATTTGGT
TTAGAGTTTGGCAACATATGCCCATATGCTGGCTGCCATGAACAAAGGTTGGCTATAAAGAGGTCATCAG
TATATGAAACAGCCCCCTGCTGTCCATTCCTTATTCCATAGAAAAGCCTTGACTTGAGGTTAGATTTTTT
TTATATTTTGTTTTGTGTTATTTTTTTCTTTAACATCCCTAAAATTTTCCTTACATGTTTTACTAGCCAG
ATTTTTCCTCCTCTCCTGACTACTCCCAGTCATAGCTGTCCCTCTTCTCTTATGGAGATCCCGAGCGGTG
CGTTTTTATGCTTGTAGTATTGTATAATGTTTTTAAGATCCAAGCTTCTGACCTCTTCTCTTCCTCCCAC
AGGGCCTCGAGACAATTGCATCGATGGTACCAGTGAAAGTCTGCAATGAATTCGAGTTGGCGCGCCTGTC
ATTCTAAATCTCTCTTTCAGCCTAAAGCTTTTTCCCCGTATCCCCCCAGGTGTCTGCAGGCTCAAAGAGC
AGCGAGAAGCGTTCAGAGGAAAGCGATCCCGTGCCACCTTCCCCGTGCCCGGGCTGTCCCCGCACGCTGC
CGGCTCGGGGATGCGGGGGGAGCGCCGGACCGGAGCGGAGCCCCGGGCGGCTCGCTGCTGCCCCCTAGCG
GGGGAGGGACGTAATTACATCCCTGGGGGCTTTGGGAGGGGGCTGTCCCCGTGAGCTCCCAGGCGCGCCT
GTCATTCTAAATCTCTCTTTCAGCCTAAAGCTTTTTCCCCGTATCCCCCCAGGTGTCTGCAGGCTCAAAG
AGCAGCGAGAAGCGTTCAGAGGAAAGCGATCCCGTGCCACCTTCCCCGTGCCCGGGCTGTCCCCGCACGC
TGCCGGCTCGGGGATGCGGGGGGAGCGCCGGACCGGAGCGGAGCCCCGGGCGGCTCGCTGCTGCCCCCTA
GCGGGGGAGGGACGTAATTACATCCCTGGGGGCTTTGGGGGGGGGCTGTCCCCGTGAGCTCCCAGGCGCG
CCAACTCGGTACCGTATCGATGTCGACGTTAACGCTAGTGATATCAACTTTGTATAGAAAAGTTGGCTCC
GAATTCGCCCTTGACAGCAGAGATCCAGTTTGGTTAATTAATTGGCTCCGGTGCCCGTCAGTGGGCAGAG
CGCACATCGCCCACAGTCCCCGAGAAGTTGTGGGGAGGGGTCGGCAATTGAACCGGTGCCTAGAGAAGGT
GGCGCGGGGTAAACTGGGAAAGTGATGTCGTGTACTGGCTCCGCCTTTTTCCCGAGGGTGGGGGAGAACC
GTATATAAGTGCAGTAGTCGCCGTGAACGTTCTTTTTCGCAACGGGTTTGCCGCCAGAACACAGGTAAGT
GCCGTGTGTGGTTCCCGCGGGCCTGGCCTCTTTACGGGTTATGGCCCTTGCGTGCCTTGAATTACTTCCA
CCTGGCTGCAGTACGTGATTCTTGATCCCGAGCTTCGGGTTGGAAGTGGGTGGGAGAGTTCGAGGCCTTG
CGCTTAAGGAGCCCCTTCGCCTCGTGCTTGAGTTGAGGCCTGGCCTGGGCGCTGGGGCCGCCGCGTGCGA
ATCTGGTGGCACCTTCGCGCCTGTCTCGCTGCTTTCGATAAGTCTCTAGCCATTTAAAATTTTTGATGAC
CTGCTGCGACGCTTTTTTTCTGGCAAGATAGTCTTGTAAATGCGGGCCAAGATCTGCACACTGGTATTTC
GGTTTTTGGGGCCGCGGGCGGCGACGGGGCCCGTGCGTCCCAGCGCACATGTTCGGCGAGGCGGGGCCTG
CGAGCGCGGCCACCGAGAATCGGACGGGGGTAGTCTCAAGCTGGCCGGCCTGCTCTGGTGCCTGGCCTCG
CGCCGCCGTGTATCGCCCCGCCCTGGGCGGCAAGGCTGGCCCGGTCGGCACCAGTTGCGTGAGCGGAAAG
ATGGCCGCTTCCCGGCCCTGCTGCAGGGAGCTCAAAATGGAGGACGCGGCGCTCGGGAGAGCGGGCGGGT
GAGTCACCCACACAAAGGAAAAGGGCCTTTCCGTCCTCAGCCGTCGCTTCATGTGACTCCACGGAGTACC
GGGCGCCGTCCAGGCACCTCGATTAGTTCTCGAGCTTTTGGAGTACGTCGTCTTTAGGTTGGGGGGAGGG
GTTTTATGCGATGGAGTTTCCCCACACTGAGTGGGTGGAGACTGAAGTTAGGCCAGCTTGGCACTTGATG
TAATTCTCCTTGGAATTTGCCCTTTTTGAGTTTGGATCTTGGTTCATTCTCAAGCCTCAGACAGTGGTTC
AAAGTTTTTTTCTTCCATTTCAGGTGTCGTGAGAAGGGCGAATTCGACCCAAGTTTGTACAAAAAAGCAG
GCTCGCCACCATGGTGAGCAAGGGCGAGGAGCTGTTCACCGGGGTGGTGCCCATCCTGGTCGAGCTGGAC
GGCGACGTAAACGGCCACAAGTTCAGCGTGAGGGGCGAGGGCGAGGGCGATGCCACCAACGGCAAGCTGA
CCCTGAAGTTCATCTGCACCACCGGCAAGCTGCCCGTGCCCTGGCCCACCCTCGTGACCACCCTGAGCCA
CGGCGTGCAGTGCTTCGCCCGCTACCCCGACCACATGAAGCAGCACGACTTCTTCAAGTCCGCCATGCCC
GAAGGCTACGTCCAGGAGCGCACCATCTTCTTCAAGGACGACGGCACCTACAAGACCCGCGCCGAGGTGA
AGTTCGAGGGCGACACCCTAGTGAACCGCATCGAGCTGAAGGGCGTCGACTTCAAGGAGGACGGCAACAT
CCTGGGGCACAAGCTGGAGTACAACTTCAACAGCCACAACATCTATATCATGGCCGTCAAGCAGAAGAAC
GGCATCAAGGTGAACTTCAAGATCCGCCACAACGTGGAGGACGGCAGCGTGCAGCTCGCCGACCACTACC
AGCAGAACACCCCCATCGGCGACGGCCCCGTGCTGCTGCCCGACAGCCACTACCTGAGCACCCAGTCCGT
GCTGAGCAAAGACCCCAACGAGAAGCGCGATCACATGGTCCTGCTGGAGTTCCGCACCGCCGCCGGGATC
ACTCTCGGCATGGACGAGCTGTACAAGTAATACCACCCAGCTTTCTTGTACAAAGTGGTACGCGTGAATT
CACTCCTCAGGTGCAGGCTGCCTATCAGAAGGTGGTGGCTGGTGTGGCCAATGCCCTGGCTCACAAATAC
CACTGAGATCTTTTTCCCTCTGCCAAAAATTATGGGGACATCATGAAGCCCCTTGAGCATCTGACTTCTG
GCTAATAAAGGAAATTTATTTTCATTGCAATAGTGTGTTGGAATTTTTTGTGTCTCTCACTCGGAAGGAC
ATATGGGAGGGCAAATCATTTAAAACATCAGAATGAGTATTTGGTTTAGAGTTTGGCAACATATGCCCAT
ATGCTGGCTGCCATGAACAAAGGTTGGCTATAAAGAGGTCATCAGTATATGAAACAGCCCCCTGCTGTCC
ATTCCTTATTCCATAGAAAAGCCTTGACTTGAGGTTAGATTTTTTTTATATTTTGTTTTGTGTTATTTTT
TTCTTTAACATCCCTAAAATTTTCCTTACATGTTTTACTAGCCAGATTTTTCCTCCTCTCCTGACTACTC
CCAGTCATAGCTGTCCCTCTTCTCTTATGGAGATCCCTCGACCTGCAGCCCAAGCTTGGCGTAATCATGG
TCATAGCTGTTTCCTGTGTGAAATTGTTATCCGCTCACAATTCCACACAACATACGAGCCGGAAGCATAA
AGTGTAAAGCCTGGGGTGCCTAATGAGTGAGCTAACTCACATTAATTGCGTTGCGCTCACTGCCCGCTTT
CCAGTCGGGAAACCTGTCGTGCCAGCGGATCGACAGTACTAAGCTTGGTCTAATACCCAATCTCTCGTCT
TATCCAGATGTTTTATACGCCTCTGGCCCGTGTCTCAAAATCTCTGATGTTACATTGCACAAGATAAAAT
AATATCATCATGAACAATAAAACTGTCTGCTTACATAAACAGTAATACAAGGGGTGTTATGAGCCATATT
CAACGGGAAACGTCGAGGCCGCGATTAAATTCCAACATGGATGCTGATTTATATGGGTATAAATGGGCTC
GCGATAATGTCGGGCAATCAGGTGCGACAATCTATCGCTTGTATGGGAAGCCCGATGCGCCAGAGTTGTT
TCTGAAACATGGCAAAGGTAGCGTTGCCAATGATGTTACAGATGAGATGGTCAGACTAAACTGGCTGACG
GAATTTATGCCTCTTCCGACCATCAAGCATTTTATCCGTACTCCTGATGATGCATGGTTACTCACCACTG
CGATCCCCGGAAAAACAGCATTCCAGGTATTAGAAGAATATCCTGATTCAGGTGAAAATATTGTTGATGC
GCTGGCAGTGTTCCTGCGCCGGTTGCATTCGATTCCTGTTTGTAATTGTCCTTTTAACAGCGATCGCGTA
TTTCGTCTCGCTCAGGCGCAATCACGAATGAATAACGGTTTGGTTGATGCGAGTGATTTTGATGACGAGC
GTAATGGCTGGCCTGTTGAACAAGTCTGGAAAGAAATGCATAAACTTTTGCCATTCTCACCGGATTCAGT
CGTCACTCATGGTGATTTCTCACTTGATAACCTTATTTTTGACGAGGGGAAATTAATAGGTTGTATTGAT
GTTGGACGAGTCGGAATCGCAGACCGATACCAGGATCTTGCCATCCTATGGAACTGCCTCGGTGAGTTTT
CTCCTTCATTACAGAAACGGCTTTTTCAAAAATATGGTATTGATAATCCTGATATGAATAAATTGCAGTT
TCATTTGATGCTCGATGAGTTTTTCTAATCAGAATTGGTTAATTGGTTGTAACACTGGCAGAGCATTACG
CTGACTTGACGGGACGGCGCAAGCTCATGACCAAAATCCCTTAACGTGAGTTACGCGTCGTTCCACTGAG
CGTCAGAGGTATCACTAGTATTACAGAGGTAAGTTATAACAGTCGCCTAACCC
