>Addgene plasmid #103685 | LSB-hsa-miR-627-5p | depositor partial sequence | sequence record 196419 | hsa-miR-627-5p target
TCCTCTTTTCTTAGAGACTCAC
